>Addgene plasmid #55467 | mTFP1-CathespinB-6 | depositor partial sequence | sequence record 85873 | insert sequence
TGACGTCAGATCCGCTAGCGCTACCGGACTCAGATCTCGAGCTCAAGCTTCGAATTCCAGGATGTGGTGG
TCCTTGATCCCTCTCTCTTGCCTGCTGGCACTGACCAGTGCCCATGACAAGCCTTCCTTTCACCCACTGT
CGGACGACATGATTAACTATATCAACAAACAGAATACAACATGGCAGGCTGGACGCAACTTCTACAATGT
TGACATAAGCTATCTGAAGAAGCTGTGTGGAACTGTCCTGGGTGGACCCAAGCTGCCGGAAAGGGTTGGG
TTCAGCGAGGACATAAATCTACCTGAATCCTTTGATGCACGGGAACAGTGGTCCAATTGCCCGACCATCG
CACAGATCAGAGACCAGGGGTCCTGTGGCTCTTGTTGGGCATTTGGGGCAGTGGAAGCCATGTCTGACCG
AATCTGCATTCACACCAATGGCCGAGTCAATGTGGAGGTGTCTGCTGAGGACCTGCTTACCTGCTGTGGT
ATCCAGTGTGGGGATGGCTGTAATGGTGGCTATCCCTCTGGAGCATGGAACTTCTGGACTAGAAAAGGCC
TGGTTTCTGGTGGAGTATACAATTCTCATATAGGCTGCTTACCCTACACCATCCCTCCCTGTGAACACCA
TGTCAATGGCTCCCGTCCCCCATGCACTGGAGAAGGAGATACTCCCAAGTGCAACAAGATGTGTGAGGCT
GGCTACTCCACATCCTACAAGGAAGATAAGCACTATGGGTACACTTCCTACAGTGTGTCTGACAGCGAGA
AGGAGATCATGGCGGAAATCTACAAAAATGGCCCAGTGGAGGGTGCTTTTACTGTGTTTTCTGACTTCTT
GACTTACAAATCAGGCGTATACAAGCATGAAGCCGGTGATGTGATGGGAGGCCATGCCATCCGCATTCTG
GGCTGGGGAATAGAGAATGGAGTACCCTACTGGCTGGTAGCAAACTCCTGGAACGTTGACTGGGGTGATA
ATGGTTTCTTTAAAATCCTCAGAGGAGAGAACCACTGTGGAATTGAATCAGAAATCGTGGCTGGAATCCC
ACGCACTCAGGATCCACCGGTCGCCACCATGGTGAGCAAGGGCGAGGAGACCACAATGGGCGTAATCAAG
CCCGACATGAAGATCAAGCTGAAGATGGAGGGCAACGTGAATGGCCACGCCTTCGTGATCGAGGGCGAGG
GCGAGGGCAAGCCCTACGACGGCACCAACACCATCAACCTGGAGGTGAAGGAGGGAGCCCCCCTGCCCTT
CTCCTACGACATTCTGACCACCGCGTTCGCCTACGGCAACAGGGCCTTCACCAAGTACCCCGACGACATC
CCCAACTACTTCAAGCAGTCCTTCCCCGAGGGCTACTCTTGGGAGCGCACCATGACCTTCGAGGACAAGG
GCATCGTGAAGGTGAAGTCCGACATCTCCATGGAGGAGGACTCCTTCATCTACGAGATACACCTCAAGGG
CGAGAACTTCCCCCCCAACGGCCCCGTGATGCAGAAGAAGACCACCGGCTGGGACGCCTCCACCGAGAGG
ATGTACGTGCGCGACGGCGTGCTGAAGGGCGACGTCAAGCACAAGCTGCTGCTGGAGGGCGGCGGCCACC
ACCGCGTTGACTTCAAGACCATCTACAGGGCCAAGAAGGCGGTGAAGCTGCCCGACTATCACTTTGTGGA
CCACCGCATCGAGATCCTGAACCACGACAAGGACTACAACAAGGTGACCGTTTACGAGAGCGCCGTGGCC
CGCAACTCCACCGACGGCATGGACGAGCTGTACAAGTAAGCGGCCGCGACTCTAGATCATAATCAGCCAT
ACCACATT
