>Addgene plasmid #55467 | mTFP1-CathespinB-6 | addgene partial sequence | sequence record 121673 | C-ter-GFP 5'-CTCCTCGCCCTTGCTCAC-3'
TGGGATTCCAGCCACGATTTCTGATTCAATTCCACAGTGGTTCTCTCCTCTGAGGATTTTAAAGAAACCA
TTATCACCCCAGTCAACGTTCCAGGAGTTTGCTACCAGCCAGTAGGGTACTCCATTCTCTATTCCCCAGC
CCAGAATGCGGATGGCATGGCCTCCCATCACATCACCGGCTTCATGCTTGTATACGCCTGATTTGTAAGT
CAAGAAGTCAGAAAACACAGTAAAAGCACCCTCCACTGGGCCATTTTTGTAGATTTCCGCCATGATCTCC
TTCTCGCTGTCAGACACACTGTAGGAAGTGTACCCATAGTGCTTATCTTCCTTGTAGGATGTGGAGTAGC
CAGCCTCACACATCTTGTTGCACTTGGGAGTATCTCCTTCTCCAGTGCATGGGGGACGGGAGCCATTGAC
ATGGTGTTCACAGGGAGGGATGGTGTAGGGTAAGCAGCCTATATGAGAATTGTATACTCCACCAGAAACC
AGGCCTTTTCTAGTCCAGAAGTTCCATGCTCCAGAGGGATAGCCACCATTACAGCCATCCCCACACTGGA
TACCACAGCAGGTAAGCAGGTCCTCAGCAGACACCTCCACATTGACTCGGCCATTGGTGTGAATGCAGAT
TCGGTCAGACATGGCTTCCACTGCCCCAAATGCCCAACAAGAGCCACAGGACCCCTGGTCTCTGATCTGT
GCGATGGTCGGGCAATTGGACCACTGTTCCCGTGCAT
