[The description below was written by a language model from this plasmid's Addgene catalogue record.]
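Description:
mTFP1-CathespinB-6 is a mammalian expression plasmid that produces rat (R. norvegicus) cathepsin B, spelled "CathespinB" in the record, fused to the monomeric teal fluorescent protein mTFP1. The insert sits in an mTFP1 backbone of about 4.75 kb, with the fluorescent protein supplied by the backbone at the C terminus of the fusion, so cathepsin B lies upstream and mTFP1 follows it. This orientation leaves the N-terminal end of the protease free, which is generally important for entry into the secretory pathway and onward sorting. The "6" in the name probably denotes the length of the linker between the two parts, but the record does not say so. Expression is driven by the CMV promoter, a strong constitutive promoter in most mammalian cell lines. The listed SV40pA reverse sequencing primer implies an SV40 polyadenylation signal downstream of the fusion.

The plasmid is maintained at high copy number in E. coli under kanamycin selection, and it carries a neomycin resistance marker that allows G418 selection of stably transfected mammalian cells. No feature table is provided, so the origin of replication and other backbone elements are not stated, and the cloning method is recorded as unknown.

The stated purpose is lysosome labelling. Cathepsin B is a lysosomal cysteine protease, so the fusion carries mTFP1 to lysosomes and serves as an organelle marker for fluorescence imaging. mTFP1 is a cyan-teal protein derived from a Clavularia fluorescent protein, with recorded excitation and emission maxima of 462 nm and 492 nm. This makes the construct suited to live-cell or fixed-cell imaging of lysosomes in the cyan channel, including multicolour experiments alongside spectrally distinct markers.
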