Addgene plasmid #55467: mTFP1-CathespinB-6
Purpose: Localization: Lysosomes, Excitation: 462, Emission: 492
Depositing lab: Michael Davidson. Depositing organization: Florida State University, Tallahassee. Publication: Hue-shifted monomeric variants of Clavularia cyan fluorescent protein: identification of the molecular determinants of color and applications in fluorescence imaging. Ai HW, Olenych SG, Wong P, Davidson MW, Campbell RE. BMC Biol. 2008 Mar 6;6:13. doi: 10.1186/1741-7007-6-13. PubMed 18325109.
Backbone
  Vector backbone: mTFP1
  Backbone size w/o insert (bp): 4750
  Vector type: Mammalian Expression
  Selectable markers: Neomycin (select with G418)
Growth in bacteria
  Bacterial resistance: Kanamycin, 50 μg/mL
  Growth temperature: 37°C
  Growth strain: DH5alpha
  Copy number: High Copy
Gene/Insert
  Gene/Insert name: CathespinB (alt name: NM_022597.2)
  Species: R. norvegicus (rat)
  Promoter: CMV
  Tag / fusion protein: mTFP1 (C terminal on backbone)
  Cloning method: Unknown
  Sequencing primers: 5′ CMV-F; 3′ SV40pA-R
Terms and licenses: Academic/Nonprofit Terms; Industry Terms: Not Available to Industry
Depositor comments: . Excitation = 462; Emission = 492
How to cite: mTFP1-CathespinB-6 was a gift from Michael Davidson (Addgene plasmid # 55467 ; http://n2t.net/addgene:55467 ; RRID:Addgene_55467)
